>Addgene plasmid #146956 | pAc5.1B-lambdaN-HA-DmAGO1-H941Q_M | depositor full sequence | sequence record 289403 | Full Sequence
CTTCAAGGAATTAATTCTATATTCTAAAAACACAAATGATACTTCTAAAAAAAATCATGAATGGCATCAA
CTCTGAATCAAATCTTTGCAGATGCACCTACTTCTCATTTCCACTGTCACATCATTTTTCCAGATCTCGC
TGCCTGTTATGTGGCCCACAAACCAAGACACGTTTTATGGCCATTAAAGCTGGCTGATCGTCGCCAAACA
CCAAATACATATCAATATGTACATTCGAGAAAGAAGCGATCAAAGAAGCGTCTTCGGGCGAGTAGGAGAA
TGCGGAGGAGAAGGAGAACGAGCTGATCTAGTATCTCTCCACAATCCAATGCCAACTGACCAACTGGCCA
TATTCGGAGCAATTTGAAGCCAATTTCCATCGCCTGGCGATCGCTCCATTCTTGGCTATATGTTTTTCAC
CGTTCCCGGGGCCATTTTCAAAGACTCGTCGGTAAGATAAGATTGTGTCACTCGCTGTCTCTCTTCATTT
GTCGAAGAATGCTGAGGAATTTCGCGATGACGTCGGCGAGTATTTTGAAGAATGAGAATAATTTGTATTT
ATACGAAAATCAGTTAGTGGAATTTTCTACAAAAACATGTTATCTATAGATAATTTTGTTGCAAAATATG
TTGACTATGACAAAGATTGTATGTATATACCTTTAATGTATTCTCATTTTCTTATGTATTTATAATGGCA
ATGATGATACTGATGATATTTTAAGATGATGCCAGACCACAGGCTGATTTCTGCGTCTTTTGCCGAACGC
AGTGCATGTGCGGTTGTTGTTTTTTGGAATAGTTTCAATTTTCGGACTGTCCGCTTTGATTTCAGTTTCT
TGGCTTATTCAAAAAGCAAAGTAAAGCCAAAAAAGCGAGATGGCAATACCAAATGCGGCAAAACGGTAGT
GGAAGGAAAGGGGTGCGGGGCAGCGGAAGGAAGGGTGGGGCGGGGCGTGGCGGGGTCTGTGGCTGGGCGC
GACGTCACCGACGTTGGAGCCACTCCTTTGACCATGTGTGCGTGTGTGTATTATTCGTGTCTCGCCACTC
GCCGGTTGTTTTTTTCTTTTTATCTCGCTCTCTCTAGCGCCATCTCGTACGCATGCTCAACGCACCGCAT
GTTGCCGTGTCCTTTATGCGTCATTTTGGCTCGAAATAGGCAATTATTTAAACAAAGATTAGTCAACGAA
AACGCTAAAATAAATAAGTCTACAATATGGTTACTTATTGCCATGTGTGTGCAGCCAACGATAGCAACAA
AAGCAACAACACAGTGGCTTTCCCTCTTTCACTTTTTGTTTGCAAGCGCGTGCGAGCAAGACGGCACGAC
CGGCAAACGCAATTACGCTGACAAAGAGCAGACGAAGTTTTGGCCGAAAAACATCAAGGCGCCTGATACG
AATGCATTTGCAATAACAATTGCGATATTTAATATTGTTTATGAAGCTGTTTGACTTCAAAACACACAAA
AAAAAAAATAAAACAAATTATTTGAAAGAGAATTAGGAATCGGACAGCTTATCGTTACGGGCTAACAGCA
CACCGAGACGAAATAGCTTACCTGACGTCACAGCCTCTGGAAGAACTGCCGCCAAGCAGAGAGAGAGAGA
AAAAGAGGGAGAGCAGCTTAGACCGCATGTGCTTGTGTGTGAGGCGTCTCTCTCTTCGTCTCCTGTTTGC
GCAAACGCATAGACTGCACTGAGAAAATCGATTACCTATTTTTTATGAATGAATATTTGCACTATTACTA
TTCAAAACTATTAAGATAGCAATCACATTCAATAGCCAAATACTATACCACCTGAGCGATGCAACGAAAT
GATCAATTTGAGCAAAAATGCTGCATATTTAGGACGGCATCATTATAGAAATGCTTCTTGCTGTGTACTT
TTCTCTCGTCTGGCAGCTGTTTCGCCGTTATTGTTAAAACCGGCTTAAGTTAGGTGTGTTTTCTACGACT
AGTGATGCCCCTACTAGAAGATGTGTGTTGCACAAATGTCCCTGAATAACCAATTTGAAGTGCAGATAGC
AGTAAACGTAAGCTAATATGAATATTATTTAACTGTAATGTTTTAATATCGCTGGACATTACTAATAAAC
CCACTATAAACACATGTACATATGTATGTTTTGGCATACAATGAGTAGTTGGGGAAAAAATGTGTAAAAG
CACCGTGACCATCACAGCATAAAGATAACCAGCTGAAGTATCGAATATGAGTAACCCCCAAATTGAATCA
CATGCCGCAACTGATAGGACCCATGGAAGTACACTCTTCATGGCGATATACAAGACACACACAAGCACGA
ACACCCAGTTGCGGAGGAAATTCTCCGTAAATGAAAACCCAATCGGCGAACAATTCATACCCATATATGG
TAAAAGTTTTGAACGCGACTTGAGAGCGGAGAGCATTGCGGCTGATAAGGTTTTAGCGCTAAGCGGGCTT
TATAAAACGGGCTGCGGGACCAGTTTTCATATCACTACCGTTTGAGTTCTTGTGCTGTGTGGATACTCCT
CCCGACACAAAGCCGCTCCATCAGCCAGCAGTCGTCTAATCCAGAGACCCCGGATCGGGGTACCCAACAT
GGACGCACAAACACGACGACGTGAGCGTCGCGCTGAGAAACAAGCTCAATGGAAAGCTGCAAACGGTGGA
TCTCCTCCAAGCTTGAATTCTATGTACCCATACGATGTTCCAGATTACGCTATGTCCACGGAGCGTGAGC
TGGCTCCCGGTGGGCCAGCTCAGCTCCATCCGCACACGCTGCCGCTGACTTTTCCGGATCTCCAGATGAC
CTCCACCGTGGGCATCATTGGGAAAGTCTACGAGTCACAGTGGACCCCCTCGCCCACTCGGCCTCAGAGT
CCCTCTCAGGCGCAGACTAGCTTCGACACGCTCACATCACCACCAGCGCCCGGCTCGTCGGTCAATCCCA
CCGCCGTCACCAGCCCAAGTGCCCAGAATGTGGCCGCTGGTGGAGCAACTGTGGCCGGTGCAGCAGCAAC
TGCCGCCCAGGTGGCCTCCGCCTTGGGTGCCACCACCGGCAGCGTGACGCCAGCAATTGCCACCGCAACG
CCAGCCACGCAGCCGGATATGCCCGTCTTTACGTGTCCACGACGCCCGAATCTCGGACGAGAGGGTCGCC
CGATTGTGCTGCGCGCCAATCACTTCCAGGTGACAATGCCGCGTGGCTATGTGCATCACTATGACATCAA
TATACAGCCGGACAAGTGTCCGCGAAAGGTGAACCGTGAGATTATCGAGACTATGGTGCATGCCTATAGC
AAGATCTTCGGAGTGCTCAAGCCGGTGTTCGATGGTCGCAACAATCTGTATACCCGCGATCCCCTGCCCA
TTGGCAACGAGCGTCTAGAGCTGGAGGTTACTCTACCCGGCGAGGGCAAAGATCGAATCTTTCGCGTGAC
GATCAAGTGGCAGGCTCAGGTCTCGCTCTTCAATTTGGAGGAAGCTCTCGAAGGCCGCACGCGGCAGATA
CCCTATGATGCCATTTTGGCGCTCGATGTGGTCATGCGCCATCTGCCCAGCATGACGTACACGCCAGTGG
GACGTAGCTTCTTCAGTTCCCCGGAGGGTTACTACCATCCCCTGGGTGGTGGACGCGAGGTTTGGTTCGG
TTTCCATCAGAGCGCAAGGCCCTCGCAGTGGAAGATGATGCTCAATATCGATGTCTCGGCCACCGCTTTC
TACAAGGCTCAACCAGTCATTGACTTCATGTGCGAGGTGCTGGACATTCGCGACATCAACGAGCAGCGCA
AACCGCTCACCGATTCGCAGCGCGTCAAGTTCACGAAGGAGATCAAGGGTTTGAAGATCGAGATCACCCA
CTGCGGCCAGATGCGTCGCAAGTATCGTGTGTGCAACGTCACTCGCCGCCCCGCTCAGATGCAATCATTC
CCACTGCAGCTGGAGAACGGACAGACCGTAGAGTGCACCGTGGCCAAGTACTTCCTGGACAAGTACCGCA
TGAAATTGCGCTACCCGCACTTGCCCTGCCTGCAGGTTGGCCAAGAGCACAAGCACACTTACCTGCCTCT
AGAGGTGTGCAACATTGTGGCCGGACAGCGGTGCATTAAAAAGCTGACCGATATGCAGACGTCGACCATG
ATCAAGGCCACAGCTCGTTCAGCTCCGGATCGTGAGCGTGAGATTAACAACTTGGTAAAGCGCGCCGACT
TCAACAACGATTCGTATGTGCAAGAGTTTGGCCTGACCATCTCCAATTCGATGATGGAGGTACGAGGACG
CGTCTTGCCTCCTCCCAAGCTTCAGTATGGGGGACGTGTGTCTACCGGCCTCACCGGCCAGCAGCTGTTC
CCGCCACAGAACAAGGTGAGCTTGGCCTCGCCCAACCAGGGTGTATGGGATATGCGAGGCAAGCAGTTCT
TCACTGGCGTCGAGATCCGCATCTGGGCCATCGCCTGTTTTGCCCCACAGCGCACGGTGCGCGAGGATGC
GCTGCGTAATTTCACCCAGCAGCTGCAGAAGATCTCAAACGATGCAGGCATGCCGATAATTGGACAGCCG
TGCTTCTGTAAGTACGCCACCGGGCCGGATCAAGTGGAACCCATGTTCCGTTACCTGAAGATCACCTTCC
CCGGCCTGCAACTCGTCGTGGTTGTGCTGCCCGGCAAGACTCCAGTATACGCCGAGGTGAAGCGTGTAGG
TGACACCGTTCTGGGTATGGCCACCCAGTGTGTGCAGGCCAAGAACGTGAACAAGACATCGCCACAGACG
CTCTCTAATCTGTGTCTGAAGATCAACGTCAAGTTGGGCGGCATCAATTCAATTCTGGTCCCCTCCATTC
GGCCAAAGGTCTTCAATGAGCCGGTCATCTTTTTGGGTGCCGATGTGACACACCCACCAGCTGGCGACAA
CAAGAAACCATCGATTGCCGCCGTCGTGGGCTCCATGGATGCCCATCCATCGCGGTATGCCGCCACCGTT
CGCGTACAGCAGCACCGACAGGAGATCATCCAGGAGCTGAGCAGCATGGTGCGCGAGCTGTTGATCATGT
TCTACAAGTCGACGGGCGGCTACAAGCCCCACCGCATCATACTCTATCGTGACGGAGTCTCCGAGGGACA
ATTCCCACATGTCCTGCAACACGAATTGACCGCCATTCGCGAGGCCTGCATTAAGCTAGAGCCAGAGTAT
CGGCCGGGCATCACATTCATTGTGGTGCAGAAGCGCCATCACACTCGACTCTTCTGCGCGGAGAAGAAGG
AGCAGAGCGGCAAATCGGGCAATATTCCCGCAGGCACCACCGTCGATGTGGGCATCACACATCCCACCGA
ATTTGATTTCTATCTATGCAGCCATCAGGGCATCCAGGGCACCAGTCGCCCCTCGCACTACCACGTTCTG
TGGGACGACAATCACTTTGACTCGGACGAGCTGCAGTGCCTCACGTATCAGCTATGCCGTACGTACGTGC
GCTGCACCCGATCCGTCAGTATACCGGCGCCAGCCTACTACGCCCATTTAGTGGCCTTCCGTGCCAGATA
TCAGCTGGTGGAGAAGGAGCACGATTCGGGCGAGGGTTCGCACCAGAGCGGCTGCTCAGAGGATCGTACG
CCAGGTGCCATGGCCAGGGCCATCACTGTGCACGCGGATACCAAGAAGGTCATGTACTTTGCCTAACTCG
AGTCTAGAGGGCCCGCGGTTCGAAGGTAAGCCTATCCCTAACCCTCTCCTCGGTCTCGATTCTACGCGTA
CCGGTCATCATCACCATCACCATTGAGTTTAAACCCGCTGATCAGCCTCGACTGTGCCTTCTAAGGCCTG
AGCTCGCTGATCAGCCTCGATCGAGGATCCAGACATGATAAGATACATTGATGAGTTTGGACAAACCACA
ACTAGAATGCAGTGAAAAAAATGCTTTATTTGTGAAATTTGTGATGCTATTGCTTTATTTGTAACCATTA
TAAGCTGCAATAAACAAGTTAACAACAACAATTGCATTCATTTTATGTTTCAGGTTCAGGGGGAGGTGTG
GGAGGTTTTTTAAAGCAAGTAAAACCTCTACAAATGTGGTATGGCTGATTATGATCAGTCGACCGATGCC
CTTGAGAGCCTTCAACCCAGTCAGCTCCTTCCGGTGGGCGCGGGGCATGACTATCGTCGCCGCACTTATG
ACTGTCTTCTTTATCATGCAACTCGTAGGACAGGTGCCGGCAGCGCTCTGGGTCATTTTCGGCGAGGACC
GCTTTCGCTGGAGCGCGACGATGATCGGCCTGTCGCTTGCGGTATTCGGAATCTTGCACGCCCTCGCTCA
AGCCTTCGTCACTGGTCCCGCCACCAAACGTTTCGGCGAGAAGCAGGCCATTATCGCCGGCATGGCGGCC
GACGCGCTGGGCTACGTCTTGCTGGCGTTCGCGACGCGAGGCTGGATGGCCTTCCCCATTATGATTCTTC
TCGCTTCCGGCGGCATCGGGATGCCCGCGTTGCAGGCCATGCTGTCCAGGCAGGTAGATGACGACCATCA
GGGACAGCTTCAAGGATCGCTCGCGGCTCTTACCAGCCAGCAAAAGGCCAGGAACCGTAAAAAGGCCGCG
TTGCTGGCGTTTTTCCATAGGCTCCGCCCCCCTGACGAGCATCACAAAAATCGACGCTCAAGTCAGAGGT
GGCGAAACCCGACAGGACTATAAAGATACCAGGCGTTTCCCCCTGGAAGCTCCCTCGTGCGCTCTCCTGT
TCCGACCCTGCCGCTTACCGGATACCTGTCCGCCTTTCTCCCTTCGGGAAGCGTGGCGCTTTCTCAATGC
TCACGCTGTAGGTATCTCAGTTCGGTGTAGGTCGTTCGCTCCAAGCTGGGCTGTGTGCACGAACCCCCCG
TTCAGCCCGACCGCTGCGCCTTATCCGGTAACTATCGTCTTGAGTCCAACCCGGTAAGACACGACTTATC
GCCACTGGCAGCAGCCACTGGTAACAGGATTAGCAGAGCGAGGTATGTAGGCGGTGCTACAGAGTTCTTG
AAGTGGTGGCCTAACTACGGCTACACTAGAAGGACAGTATTTGGTATCTGCGCTCTGCTGAAGCCAGTTA
CCTTCGGAAAAAGAGTTGGTAGCTCTTGATCCGGCAAACAAACCACCGCTGGTAGCGGTGGTTTTTTTGT
TTGCAAGCAGCAGATTACGCGCAGAAAAAAAGGATCTCAAGAAGATCCTTTGATCTTTTCTACGGGGTCT
GACGCTCAGTGGAACGAAAACTCACGTTAAGGGATTTTGGTCATGAGATTATCAAAAAGGATCTTCACCT
AGATCCTTTTAAATTAAAAATGAAGTTTTAAATCAATCTAAAGTATATATGAGTAAACTTGGTCTGACAG
TTACCAATGCTTAATCAGTGAGGCACCTATCTCAGCGATCTGTCTATTTCGTTCATCCATAGTTGCCTGA
CTCCCCGTCGTGTAGATAACTACGATACGGGAGGGCTTACCATCTGGCCCCAGTGCTGCAATGATACCGC
GAGACCCACGCTCACCGGCTCCAGATTTATCAGCAATAAACCAGCCAGCCGGAAGGGCCGAGCGCAGAAG
TGGTCCTGCAACTTTATCCGCCTCCATCCAGTCTATTAATTGTTGCCGGGAAGCTAGAGTAAGTAGTTCG
CCAGTTAATAGTTTGCGCAACGTTGTTGCCATTGCTGCAGGCATCGTGGTGTCACGCTCGTCGTTTGGTA
TGGCTTCATTCAGCTCCGGTTCCCAACGATCAAGGCGAGTTACATGATCCCCCATGTTGTGCAAAAAAGC
GGTTAGCTCCTTCGGTCCTCCGATCGTTGTCAGAAGTAAGTTGGCCGCAGTGTTATCACTCATGGTTATG
GCAGCACTGCATAATTCTCTTACTGTCATGCCATCCGTAAGATGCTTTTCTGTGACTGGTGAGTACTCAA
CCAAGTCATTCTGAGAATAGTGTATGCGGCGACCGAGTTGCTCTTGCCCGGCGTCAACACGGGATAATAC
CGCGCCACATAGCAGAACTTTAAAAGTGCTCATCATTGGAAAACGTTCTTCGGGGCGAAAACTCTCAAGG
ATCTTACCGCTGTTGAGATCCAGTTCGATGTAACCCACTCGTGCACCCAACTGATCTTCAGCATCTTTTA
CTTTCACCAGCGTTTCTGGGTGAGCAAAAACAGGAAGGCAAAATGCCGCAAAAAAGGGAATAAGGGCGAC
ACGGAAATGTTGAATACTCATACTCTTCCTTTTTCAATATTATTGAAGCATTTATCAGGGTTATTGTCTC
ATGAGCGGATACATATTTGAATGTATTTAGAAAAATAAACAAATAGGGGTTCCGCGCACATTTCCCCGAA
AAGTGCCACCTGACGTCTAAGAAACCATTATTATCATGACATTAACCTATAAAAATAGGCGTATCACGAG
GCCCTTTCGT
Features (pLannotate 1.2.2; 11 found; start..end, strand, type, name):
     56..2568    +  promoter       Ac5 promoter: Drosophila melanogaster actin 5C promoter
   2589..2654    +  CDS            N (fragment): REGN_LAMBD - Experimental evidence at protein level: Swiss-Prot protein existence level 1. Plays a role as a transcriptional antitermination factor that allows the virus to initiate its lytic phase. Activates expression of the delayed viral early genes by modifying host RNA polymerase (RNAP) into a form that is resistant to termination signals. This antitermination function requires the host NusA protein which serves to stabilize the interaction between antitermination protein N and host RNA polymerase. From Escherichia phage lambda (Bacteriophage lambda).
   2685..2711    +  CDS            3xHA (fragment): three tandem HA epitope tags
   3060..5663    +  CDS            Ago2: AGO2_RAT - Also known as Eif2c2. Experimental evidence at protein level: Swiss-Prot protein existence level 1. Required for RNA-mediated gene silencing (RNAi) by the RNA- induced silencing complex (RISC). The 'minimal RISC' appears to include AGO2 bound to a short guide RNA such as a microRNA (miRNA) or short interfering RNA (siRNA). These guide RNAs direct RISC to complementary mRNAs that are targets for RISC-mediated gene silencing. The precise mechanism of gene silencing depends on the degree of complementarity between the miRNA or siRNA and its target. Binding of RISC to a perfectly comple
   5695..5736    +  CDS            V5 tag: epitope tag from simian virus 5
   5836..5970    -  polyA_signal   SV40 poly(A) signal: SV40 polyadenylation signal
   5993..6077    -  CDS            large T antigen (fragment): large T antigen from SV40 (simian virus 40)
   6078..6548    +  CDS            TcR (fragment): tetracycline efflux protein; tet; confers resistance to tetracycline
   6592..7180    -  rep_origin     ori: high-copy-number ColE1/pMB1/pBR322/pUC origin of replication
   7351..8211    -  CDS            AmpR: β-lactamase; bla; confers resistance to ampicillin, carbenicillin, and related antibiotics
   8212..8316    -  promoter       AmpR promoter: bla
