[The description below was written by a language model from this plasmid's Addgene catalogue record and pLannotate feature annotations shown in this document.]
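Description:
pAc5.1B-lambdaN-HA-DmAGO1-H941Q_M is an insect cell expression plasmid of about 8.4 kb. Its name points to a pAc5.1B-type vector, although the catalogue entry lists the backbone as unknown. It is propagated in E. coli through a ColE1/pUC-type origin and selected with ampicillin via the β-lactamase gene and its bla promoter. The record lists it as low copy even though this origin type is usually annotated as high copy. The table shows no selectable marker for insect cells. A tetracycline-resistance fragment and a short SV40 large T antigen fragment appear to be backbone remnants rather than functional elements.

Expression is driven by the constitutive Drosophila melanogaster actin 5C promoter and terminated by an SV40 polyadenylation signal. The open reading frame begins with a short fragment of the bacteriophage lambda N protein, the peptide that binds boxB RNA hairpins. This is followed by an HA epitope, annotated as a partial match to 3xHA, and then Drosophila Argonaute 1. The automated annotation labels the Argonaute region as rat Ago2, which most likely reflects sequence homology, since the catalogue identifies the insert as fly AGO1. The insert carries the H941Q substitution given in the name, and the depositor also notes two further non-silent differences from the NCBI reference, V315A and H913R. A vector-derived V5 tag lies downstream, but the record does not state whether it is in frame and translated.

The lambdaN fusion suits tethering assays, in which the protein is recruited to a boxB-containing reporter mRNA in cultured fly cells to measure silencing independently of miRNA guidance, with HA allowing detection or immunoprecipitation. The associated publication concerns the structure of the Argonaute MID-PIWI lobe, so H941Q is probably a structure-guided mutant, though the record does not state its specific effect.
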