Addgene plasmid #146956: pAc5.1B-lambdaN-HA-DmAGO1-H941Q_M
Purpose: Insect Expression of DmAGO1-H941Q
Depositing lab: Elisa Izaurralde. Depositing organization: Max Planck Institute for Developmental Biology. Publication: Crystal structure of the MID-PIWI lobe of a eukaryotic Argonaute protein. Boland A, Huntzinger E, Schmidt S, Izaurralde E, Weichenrieder O. Proc Natl Acad Sci U S A. 2011 Jun 28;108(26):10466-71. doi: 10.1073/pnas.1103946108. Epub 2011 Jun 6. PubMed 21646546.
Backbone
  Vector backbone: Unknown
  Vector type: Insect Expression
Growth in bacteria
  Bacterial resistance: Ampicillin, 100 μg/mL
  Growth temperature: 37°C
  Growth strain: DH5alpha
  Copy number: Low Copy
Gene/Insert
  Gene/Insert name: DmAGO1-H941Q
  Species: D. melanogaster (fly)
  Mutation: variation with 2 non silent mutations V315A and H913R compared with the sequnce given by NCBI:gi:24653500.
  Entrez Gene: AGO1 (a.k.a. Dmel_CG6671, AGO-1, Ago, Ago-1, Ago1, Agp1, CG6671, Dm Ago1, DmAgo1, Dmel\CG6671, MRE20, ago-1, ago1, ago1-1, anon-WO0257455.29, argonaute1, dAGO1, dAgo1, dmAgo1, l(2)04845, l(2)4845, l(2)k00208, l(2)k08121)
  Cloning method: Unknown
Terms and licenses: Academic/Nonprofit Terms; Industry Terms: Not Available to Industry
Depositor comments: Plasmids from this collection were made available to the research community and donated after the lab closed. Please note that the sequence provided by the depositing laboratory may be theoretical/predicted or based on Sanger sequencing results. There may be discrepancies between sequencing results obtained by Addgene and the depositor sequence. If an Addgene verified sequence is not available, please contact before placing your order to request that our lab fully sequence the plasmid.
How to cite: pAc5.1B-lambdaN-HA-DmAGO1-H941Q_M was a gift from Elisa Izaurralde (Addgene plasmid # 146956 ; http://n2t.net/addgene:146956 ; RRID:Addgene_146956)
